Addgene plasmid #156836: pD649-HAsp-NTRK3-Fc(DAPA)-AviTag-6xHis
Purpose: Mammalian expression of cell-surface protein extracellular domain fused to Fc(DAPA)-Avi-6xHis. Protein is secreted from cells.
Depositing lab: Chris Garcia. Depositing organization: Stanford University. Publication: A Human IgSF Cell-Surface Interactome Reveals a Complex Network of Protein-Protein Interactions. Wojtowicz WM, Vielmetter J, Fernandes RA, Siepe DH, Eastman CL, Chisholm GB, Cox S, Klock H, Anderson PW, Rue SM, Miller JJ, Glaser SM, Bragstad ML, Vance J, Lam AW, Lesley SA, Zinn K, Garcia KC. Cell. 2020 Aug 20;182(4):1027-1043.e17. doi: 10.1016/j.cell.2020.07.025. PubMed 32822567.
Backbone
  Vector backbone: pD649
  Backbone size w/o insert (bp): 6106
  Vector type: Mammalian Expression
Growth in bacteria
  Bacterial resistance: Ampicillin, 100 μg/mL
  Growth temperature: 37°C
  Growth strain: DH5alpha
  Copy number: High Copy
Gene/Insert
  Gene/Insert name: NTRK3
  Species: H. sapiens (human)
  Insert size (bp): 1194
  Mutation: Fc region of human IgG contains D265A and P329A mutations (DAPA)
  Entrez Gene: NTRK3 (a.k.a. GP145-TrkC, TRKC, gp145(trkC))
  Promoter: CMV/SP6
  Tag / fusion protein: Fc(DAPA)-AviTag-6xHis (C terminal on backbone)
  Cloning method: Restriction Enzyme; 5′ cloning site GCGGCCGC (not destroyed); 3′ cloning site GGCGCGCC (not destroyed)
  Sequencing primers: 5′ ATTTAGGTGACACTATAG; 3′ CACGTACCAGTTGAACTTCACC
Resource information
  A portion of this plasmid was derived from a plasmid made by: synthesis by ThermoFisher
Terms and licenses: Academic/Nonprofit Terms; Industry Terms: Not Available to Industry
Depositor comments: Some plasmids in this collection may have an IS4-like element ISVsa5 family transposase upstream of the CMV promoter.
How to cite: pD649-HAsp-NTRK3-Fc(DAPA)-AviTag-6xHis was a gift from Chris Garcia (Addgene plasmid # 156836 ; http://n2t.net/addgene:156836 ; RRID:Addgene_156836)
