[The description below was written by a language model from this plasmid's Addgene catalogue record and pLannotate feature annotations shown in this document.]
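Description:
pD649-HAsp-NTRK3-Fc(DAPA)-AviTag-6xHis is a mammalian expression plasmid built on the pD649 backbone for secreted production of the extracellular domain of human NTRK3 (TrkC), the receptor tyrosine kinase for neurotrophin-3. It is maintained in E. coli through a high-copy ColE1/pUC-type origin and an ampicillin resistance gene. The full sequenced record is about 7.3 kb, consistent with the roughly 6.1 kb backbone plus a 1.2 kb insert.

Expression is driven by the CMV immediate-early enhancer and promoter, followed by a fragment of CMV intron A. An SP6 promoter lies just upstream of the coding region and also serves as a sequencing primer site. The open reading frame begins with a secretion signal: the plasmid name indicates a haemagglutinin-type signal peptide ("HAsp"), although the automated annotation matches part of this region to a mouse IgH signal sequence. The NTRK3 ectodomain fragment is flanked by retained NotI and AscI sites and is fused at its C terminus to a human IgG Fc region, which the annotation software matched to IGHG2. The Fc carries the D265A and P329A (DAPA) substitutions, which are generally used to reduce Fc effector binding. An AviTag for site-specific biotinylation and a 6xHis tag for metal-affinity purification follow according to the catalogue entry, though they are not annotated in the feature table. A bGH polyadenylation signal ends the cassette.

A second cassette places a puromycin resistance gene under the SV40 and EM7 promoters with an SV40 poly(A) signal, which could allow selection of stable cells. The other fragments (ble, KanR, lacZα, f1 ori) appear to be backbone remnants. The construct belongs to a collection used to map human IgSF cell-surface protein interactions. The depositor notes that some plasmids in the set may carry an IS4-like transposase upstream of the CMV promoter; none is annotated here.
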