Features (pLannotate 1.2.2; 21 found; start..end, strand, type, name):
     77..380     +  enhancer       CMV enhancer: human cytomegalovirus immediate early enhancer
    381..584     +  promoter       CMV promoter: human cytomegalovirus (CMV) immediate early promoter
    720..763     +  intron         CMV intron (fragment): modified intron A from human cytomegalovirus
    815..833     +  promoter       SP6 promoter: promoter for bacteriophage SP6 RNA polymerase
    837..874     +  CDS            IgH signal sequence (fragment): signal sequence from the mouse immunoglobulin heavy chain variable region
    980..2176    +  CDS            NTRK3 (fragment): NTRK3_HUMAN - Also known as TRKC. Experimental evidence at protein level: Swiss-Prot protein existence level 1. Receptor tyrosine kinase involved in nervous system and probably heart development. Upon binding of its ligand NTF3/neurotrophin-3, NTRK3 autophosphorylates and activates different signaling pathways, including the phosphatidylinositol 3-kinase/AKT and the MAPK pathways, that control cell survival and differentiation. From Homo sapiens (Human).
   2150..2869    +  CDS            IGHG2 (fragment): IGHG2_HUMAN - Experimental evidence at protein level: Swiss-Prot protein existence level 1. Constant region of immunoglobulin heavy chains. Immunoglobulins, also known as antibodies, are membrane-bound or secreted glycoproteins produced by B lymphocytes. In the recognition phase of humoral immunity, the membrane-bound immunoglobulins serve as receptors which, upon binding of a specific antigen, trigger the clonal expansion and differentiation of B lymphocytes into immunoglobulins- secreting plasma cells. Secreted immunoglobulins mediate the effector phase of humoral immunity, which results in
   3084..3195    +  polyA_signal   bGH poly(A) signal: bovine growth hormone polyadenylation signal
   3196..3304    +  rep_origin     f1 ori (fragment): f1 bacteriophage origin of replication; arrow indicates direction of (+) strand synthesis
   3318..3647    +  promoter       SV40 promoter: SV40 enhancer and early promoter
   3695..3742    +  promoter       EM7 promoter: synthetic bacterial promoter&nbsp
   3761..4360    +  CDS            PuroR (fragment): puromycin N-acetyltransferase; pac from Streptomyces; confers resistance to puromycin
   4370..4495    +  CDS            ble (fragment): BLE_KLEPN - Experimental evidence at protein level: Swiss-Prot protein existence level 1. Binding protein with a strong affinity to the bleomycin family of antibiotics. Binds to CL990; an antimitotic-antibiotic compound. From Klebsiella pneumoniae.
   4490..4611    +  polyA_signal   SV40 poly(A) signal: SV40 polyadenylation signal
   4664..5524    -  CDS            AmpR: β-lactamase; bla; confers resistance to ampicillin, carbenicillin, and related antibiotics
   5527..5623    -  promoter       AmpR promoter (fragment): bla
   5653..5677    -  CDS            KanR (fragment): aminoglycoside phosphotransferase; aph(3')-Ia; confers resistance to kanamycin
   5788..6376    +  rep_origin     ori: high-copy-number ColE1/pMB1/pBR322/pUC origin of replication
   6601..6618    +  terminator     rrnB T2 terminator (fragment): transcription terminator T2 from the E. coli rrnB gene
   6643..6662    -  CDS            lacZα (fragment): LacZα fragment of β-galactosidase; lacZ fragment
   7118..7134    +  protein_bind   lac operator: The lac repressor binds to the lac operator to inhibit transcription in E. coli. This inhibition can be relieved by adding lactose or isopropyl-β-D-thiogalactopyranoside (IPTG). lac repressor encoded by lacI
>Addgene plasmid #156836 | pD649-HAsp-NTRK3-Fc(DAPA)-AviTag-6xHis | addgene full sequence | sequence record 401036 | Addgene NGS Result
GGCATTGATTATTGACTAGTTATTAATAGTAATCAATTACGGGGTCATTAGTTCATAGCCCATATATGGA
GTTCCGCGTTACATAACTTACGGTAAATGGCCCGCCTGGCTGACCGCCCAACGACCCCCGCCCATTGACG
TCAATAATGACGTATGTTCCCATAGTAACGCCAATAGGGACTTTCCATTGACGTCAATGGGTGGAGTATT
TACGGTAAACTGCCCACTTGGCAGTACATCAAGTGTATCATATGCCAAGTACGCCCCCTATTGACGTCAA
TGACGGTAAATGGCCCGCCTGGCATTATGCCCAGTACATGACCTTATGGGACTTTCCTACTTGGCAGTAC
ATCTACGTATTAGTCATCGCTATTACCATGGTGATGCGGTTTTGGCAGTACATCAATGGGCGTGGATAGC
GGTTTGACTCACGGGGATTTCCAAGTCTCCACCCCATTGACGTCAATGGGAGTTTGTTTTGGCACCAAAA
TCAACGGGACTTTCCAAAATGTCGTAACAACTCCGCCCCATTGACGCAAATGGGCGGTAGGCGTGTACGG
TGGGAGGTCTATATAAGCAGAGCTCGTTTAGTGAACCGTCAGATCGCCTGGAGACGCCATCCACGCTGTT
TTGACCTCCATAGAAGACACCGGGACCGATCCAGCCTCCGCGGCCGGGAACGGTGCATTGGAACGCGGAT
TCCCCGTGCCAAGAGTGACGTAAGTACCGCCTATAGAGTCTATAGGCCCACCCCCTTGGCTTCGTTAGAA
CGCGGCTACAATTAATACATAACCTTATGTATCATACACATACGATTTAGGTGACACTATAGAATAACAT
CCACTTTGCCTTTCTCTCCACAGGTGTCCACTCCCAGGTCCAACTGCACCTCGGTTCTATCGAAAACGCG
CCTGCTAGCGCCACCATGAAGACCATCATTGCCCTGAGCTACATCTTCTGCCTGGTGTTCGCTGCGGCCG
CCTGTCCTGCTAATTGCGTGTGTAGCAAGACCGAGATCAACTGCAGAAGGCCCGACGACGGCAATCTGTT
CCCTCTGCTGGAAGGCCAGGACAGCGGCAACTCTAATGGCAACGCCAGCATCAACATCACCGACATCAGC
CGGAACATCACCTCCATCCACATCGAGAACTGGCGGAGCCTGCACACCCTGAACGCCGTGGATATGGAAC
TGTACACCGGCCTGCAGAAGCTGACCATCAAGAATAGCGGCCTGCGGAGCATCCAGCCTAGAGCCTTTGC
CAAGAATCCCCATCTGCGGTACATCAACCTGAGCAGCAACCGGCTGACCACACTGAGCTGGCAGCTGTTT
CAGACCCTGAGCCTGAGAGAACTGCAGCTGGAACAGAACTTCTTCAACTGCTCCTGCGACATCCGGTGGA
TGCAGCTGTGGCAAGAACAGGGCGAAGCCAAGCTGAACAGCCAGAACCTGTACTGCATCAACGCCGACGG
CTCTCAGCTGCCCCTGTTCAGAATGAACATCAGCCAGTGCGACCTGCCTGAGATCAGCGTGTCCCACGTG
AACCTGACCGTCAGAGAAGGCGACAACGCCGTGATCACCTGTAACGGCTCTGGCAGCCCTCTGCCTGATG
TGGATTGGATCGTGACCGGACTGCAGAGCATCAATACCCACCAGACCAACCTGAACTGGACCAACGTGCA
CGCCATCAATCTGACCCTGGTCAACGTGACCTCCGAGGACAATGGCTTCACCCTGACCTGTATCGCCGAG
AACGTCGTGGGCATGAGCAATGCCTCTGTGGCCCTGACCGTGTACTACCCTCCTAGAGTGGTGTCCCTGG
AAGAACCCGAGCTGAGACTGGAACACTGCATCGAGTTTGTCGTGCGGGGCAACCCTCCTCCTACACTGCA
TTGGCTGCACAACGGCCAGCCTCTGAGAGAGTCCAAGATCATCCACGTCGAGTACTACCAAGAGGGCGAG
ATCTCCGAGGGCTGTCTGCTGTTCAACAAGCCCACACACTACAACAACGGCAACTACACCCTGATCGCTA
AGAACCCTCTGGGCACCGCCAACCAGACAATCAACGGCCACTTCCTGAAAGAGCCCTTTCCAGAGAGCAC
CGACAACTTCATCCTGTTCGACGAGGTGTCCCCTACACCTCCTATCACCGTGACACACAAGCCCGAAGAG
GACACAGGCGCGCCGGGCGGCGACAAGACCCACACCTGCCCCCCCTGCCCAGCTCCAGAACTGCTGGGAG
GGCCTTCCGTGTTCCTGTTCCCCCCCAAGCCCAAGGACACCCTGATGATCAGCAGGACCCCCGAGGTGAC
CTGCGTGGTGGTGGCCGTGTCCCACGAGGACCCAGAGGTGAAGTTCAACTGGTACGTGGACGGCGTGGAG
GTGCACAACGCCAAGACCAAGCCCAGAGAGGAGCAGTACAACAGCACCTACAGGGTGGTGTCCGTGCTGA
CCGTGCTGCACCAGGACTGGCTGAACGGCAAAGAATACAAGTGCAAAGTCTCCAACAAGGCCCTGGCTGC
CCCAATCGAAAAGACAATCAGCAAGGCCAAGGGCCAGCCACGGGAGCCCCAGGTGTACACCCTGCCCCCC
AGCCGGGAGGAGATGACCAAGAACCAGGTGTCCCTGACCTGTCTGGTGAAGGGCTTCTACCCCAGCGATA
TCGCCGTGGAGTGGGAGAGCAACGGCCAGCCCGAGAACAACTACAAGACCACCCCCCCAGTGCTGGACAG
CGACGGCAGCTTCTTCCTGTACAGCAAGCTGACCGTGGACAAGTCCAGGTGGCAGCAGGGCAACGTGTTC
AGCTGCAGCGTGATGCACGAGGCCCTGCACAACCACTACACCCAGAAGTCCCTGAGCCTGAGCCCCGGCG
GCAGCGGTCTTAATGATATTTTCGAGGCTCAGAAGATTGAGTGGCATGAACACCACCACCATCACCACTA
AGGCCGGCCTGTAGTCACTGGCACAACGCGTTACCCGGTAAGCCAATCGGGTATACACGGTCGTCATACT
GCAGACAGGGTTCTTCTACTTTGCAAGATAGTCTTGAGTAGTAAAATAAATAGATAGAGAAAATCAGCCT
CGACTGTGCCTTCTAGTTGCCAGCCATCTGTTGTTTGCCCCTCCCCCGTGCCTTCCTTGACCCTGGAAGG
TGCCACTCCCACTGTCCTTTCCTAATAAAATGAGGAAATTGCATCACAACACTCAACCCTATCTCGGTCT
ATTCTTTTGATTTATAAGGGATTTTGCCGATTTCGGCCTATTGGTTAAAAAATGAGCTGATTTAACAAAA
ATTTAACGCGAATTAATTCTGTGGAATGTGTGTCAGTTAGGGTGTGGAAAGTCCCCAGGCTCCCCAGCAG
GCAGAAGTATGCAAAGCATGCATCTCAATTAGTCAGCAACCAGGTGTGGAAAGTCCCCAGGCTCCCCAGC
AGGCAGAAGTATGCAAAGCATGCATCTCAATTAGTCAGCAACCATAGTCCCGCCCCTAACTCCGCCCATC
CCGCCCCTAACTCCGCCCAGTTCCGCCCATTCTCCGCCCCATGGCTGACTAATTTTTTTTATTTATGCAG
AGGCCGAGGCCGCCTCTGCCTCTGAGCTATTCCAGAAGTAGTGAGGAGGCTTTTTTGGAGGCCTAGGCTT
TTGCAAAAAGCTCCCGGGAGCTTGTATATCCATTTTCGGATCTGATCAGCACGTGTTGACAATTAATCAT
CGGCATAGTATATCGGCATAGTATAATACGACAAGGTGAGGAACTAAACCATGACCGAGTACAAGCCCAC
GGTGCGCCTCGCCACCCGCGACGACGTCCCCAGGGCCGTACGCACCCTCGCCGCCGCGTTCGCCGACTAC
CCCGCCACGCGCCACACCGTCGATCCGGACCGCCACATCGAGCGGGTCACCGAGCTGCAAGAACTCTTCC
TCACGCGCGTCGGGCTCGACATCGGCAAGGTGTGGGTCGCGGACGACGGCGCCGCGGTGGCGGTCTGGAC
CACGCCGGAGAGCGTCGAAGCGGGGGCGGTGTTCGCCGAGATCGGCCCGCGCATGGCCGAGTTGAGCGGT
TCCCGGCTGGCCGCGCAGCAACAGATGGAAGGCCTCCTGGCGCCGCACCGGCCCAAGGAGCCCGCGTGGT
TCCTGGCCACCGTCGGCGTCTCGCCCGACCACCAGGGCAAGGGTCTGGGCAGCGCCGTCGTGCTCCCCGG
AGTGGAGGCGGCCGAGCGCGCCGGGGTGCCCGCCTTCCTGGAGACATCCGCGCCCCGCAACCTCCCCTTC
TACGAGCGGCTCGGCTTCACCGTCACCGCCGACGTCGAGGTGCCCGAAGGACCGCGCACCTGGTGCATGA
CCCGCAAGCCCGGTGCCTGACACGTGCTACGAGATTTCGATTCCACCGCCGCCTTCTATGAAAGGTTGGG
CTTCGGAATCGTTTTCCGGGACGCCGGCTGGATGATCCTCCAGCGCGGGGATCTCATGCTGGAGTTCTTC
GCCCACCCCAACTTGTTTATTGCAGCTTATAATGGTTACAAATAAAGCAATAGCATCACAAATTTCACAA
ATAAAGCATTTTTTTCACTGCATTCTAGTTGTGGTTTGTCCAAACTCATCAATGTATCTTATCATGTCTG
TATACCGTCGACCTCTAGCTAGAGCTTGGCGTAATCATGGTCATTACCAATGCTTAATCAGTGAGGCACC
TATCTCAGCGATCTGTCTATTTCGTTCATCCATAGTTGCCTGACTCCCCGTCGTGTAGATAACTACGATA
CGGGAGGGCTTACCATCTGGCCCCAGCGCTGCGATGATACCGCGAGAACCACGCTCACCGGCTCCGGATT
TATCAGCAATAAACCAGCCAGCCGGAAGGGCCGAGCGCAGAAGTGGTCCTGCAACTTTATCCGCCTCCAT
CCAGTCTATTAATTGTTGCCGGGAAGCTAGAGTAAGTAGTTCGCCAGTTAATAGTTTGCGCAACGTTGTT
GCCATCGCTACAGGCATCGTGGTGTCACGCTCGTCGTTTGGTATGGCTTCATTCAGCTCCGGTTCCCAAC
GATCAAGGCGAGTTACATGATCCCCCATGTTGTGCAAAAAAGCGGTTAGCTCCTTCGGTCCTCCGATCGT
TGTCAGAAGTAAGTTGGCCGCAGTGTTATCACTCATGGTTATGGCAGCACTGCATAATTCTCTTACTGTC
ATGCCATCCGTAAGATGCTTTTCTGTGACTGGTGAGTACTCAACCAAGTCATTCTGAGAATAGTGTATGC
GGCGACCGAGTTGCTCTTGCCCGGCGTCAATACGGGATAATACCGCGCCACATAGCAGAACTTTAAAAGT
GCTCATCATTGGAAAACGTTCTTCGGGGCGAAAACTCTCAAGGATCTTACCGCTGTTGAGATCCAGTTCG
ATGTAACCCACTCGTGCACCCAACTGATCTTCAGCATCTTTTACTTTCACCAGCGTTTCTGGGTGAGCAA
AAACAGGAAGGCAAAATGCCGCAAAAAAGGGAATAAGGGCGACACGGAAATGTTGAATACTCATATTCTT
CCTTTTTCAATATTATTGAAGCATTTATCAGGGTTATTGTCTCATGAGCGGATACATATTTGAATGTATT
TAGAAAAATAAACAAATAGGGGTCAGTGTTACAACCAATTAACCAATTCTGAACATTATCGCGAGCCCAT
TTATACCTGAATATGGCTCATAACACCCCTTGCTCATGACCAAAATCCCTTAACGTGAGTTACGCGCGCG
TCGTTCCACTGAGCGTCAGACCCCGTAGAAAAGATCAAAGGATCTTCTTGAGATCCTTTTTTTCTGCGCG
TAATCTGCTGCTTGCAAACAAAAAAACCACCGCTACCAGCGGTGGTTTGTTTGCCGGATCAAGAGCTACC
AACTCTTTTTCCGAAGGTAACTGGCTTCAGCAGAGCGCAGATACCAAATACTGTTCTTCTAGTGTAGCCG
TAGTTAGCCCACCACTTCAAGAACTCTGTAGCACCGCCTACATACCTCGCTCTGCTAATCCTGTTACCAG
TGGCTGCTGCCAGTGGCGATAAGTCGTGTCTTACCGGGTTGGACTCAAGACGATAGTTACCGGATAAGGC
GCAGCGGTCGGGCTGAACGGGGGGTTCGTGCACACAGCCCAGCTTGGAGCGAACGACCTACACCGAACTG
AGATACCTACAGCGTGAGCTATGAGAAAGCGCCACGCTTCCCGAAGGGAGAAAGGCGGACAGGTATCCGG
TAAGCGGCAGGGTCGGAACAGGAGAGCGCACGAGGGAGCTTCCAGGGGGAAACGCCTGGTATCTTTATAG
TCCTGTCGGGTTTCGCCACCTCTGACTTGAGCGTCGATTTTTGTGATGCTCGTCAGGGGGGCGGAGCCTA
TGGAAAAACGCCAGCAACGCGGCCTTTTTACGGTTCCTGGCCTTTTGCTGGCCTTTTGCTCACATGTTCT
TTCCTGCGTTATCCCCTGATTCTGTGGATAACCGTATTACCGCCTTTGAGTGAGCTGATACCGCTCGCCG
CAGCCGAACGACCGAGCGCAGCGAGTCAGTGAGCGAGGAAGCGGAAGGCGAGAGTAGGGAACTGCCAGGC
ATCAAACTAAGCAGAAGGCCCCTGACGGATGGCCTTTTTGCGTTTCTACAAACTCTTTCTGTGTTGTAAA
ACGACGGCCAGTCTTAAGCTCGGGCCCCCTGGGCGGTTCTGATAACGAGTAATCGTTAATCCGCAAATAA
CGTAAAAACCCGCTTCGGCGGGTTTTTTTATGGGGGGAGTTTAGGGAAAGAGCATTTGTCAGAATATTTA
AGGGCGCCTGTCACTTTGCTTGATATATGAGAATTATTTAACCTTATAAATGAGAAAAAAGCAACGCACT
TTAAATAAGATACGTTGCTTTTTCGATTGATGAACACCTATAATTAAACTATTCATCTATTATTTATGAT
TTTTTGTATATACAATATTTCTAGTTTGTTAAAGAGAATTAAGAAAATAAATCTCGAAAATAATAAAGGG
AAAATCAGTTTTTGATATCAAAATTATACATGTCAACGATAATACAAAATATAATACAAACTATAAGATG
TTATCAGTATTTATTATCATTTAGAATAAATTTTGTGTCGCCCTTAATTGTGAGCGGATAACAATTACGA
GCTTCATGCACAGTGGCGTTGACTCAATATTGGCCATTAGCCATATTATTCATTGGTTATATAGCATAAA
TCAATATTGGCTATTGGCCATTGCATACGTTGTATCTATATCATAATATGTACATTTATATTGGCTCATG
TCCAATATGACCGCCATGTT
