>Addgene plasmid #156836 | pD649-HAsp-NTRK3-Fc(DAPA)-AviTag-6xHis | depositor partial sequence | sequence record 302782 | insert (extracellular domain)
TGTCCTGCTAATTGCGTGTGTAGCAAGACCGAGATCAACTGCAGAAGGCCCGACGACGGCAATCTGTTCC
CTCTGCTGGAAGGCCAGGACAGCGGCAACTCTAATGGCAACGCCAGCATCAACATCACCGACATCAGCCG
GAACATCACCTCCATCCACATCGAGAACTGGCGGAGCCTGCACACCCTGAACGCCGTGGATATGGAACTG
TACACCGGCCTGCAGAAGCTGACCATCAAGAATAGCGGCCTGCGGAGCATCCAGCCTAGAGCCTTTGCCA
AGAATCCCCATCTGCGGTACATCAACCTGAGCAGCAACCGGCTGACCACACTGAGCTGGCAGCTGTTTCA
GACCCTGAGCCTGAGAGAACTGCAGCTGGAACAGAACTTCTTCAACTGCTCCTGCGACATCCGGTGGATG
CAGCTGTGGCAAGAACAGGGCGAAGCCAAGCTGAACAGCCAGAACCTGTACTGCATCAACGCCGACGGCT
CTCAGCTGCCCCTGTTCAGAATGAACATCAGCCAGTGCGACCTGCCTGAGATCAGCGTGTCCCACGTGAA
CCTGACCGTCAGAGAAGGCGACAACGCCGTGATCACCTGTAACGGCTCTGGCAGCCCTCTGCCTGATGTG
GATTGGATCGTGACCGGACTGCAGAGCATCAATACCCACCAGACCAACCTGAACTGGACCAACGTGCACG
CCATCAATCTGACCCTGGTCAACGTGACCTCCGAGGACAATGGCTTCACCCTGACCTGTATCGCCGAGAA
CGTCGTGGGCATGAGCAATGCCTCTGTGGCCCTGACCGTGTACTACCCTCCTAGAGTGGTGTCCCTGGAA
GAACCCGAGCTGAGACTGGAACACTGCATCGAGTTTGTCGTGCGGGGCAACCCTCCTCCTACACTGCATT
GGCTGCACAACGGCCAGCCTCTGAGAGAGTCCAAGATCATCCACGTCGAGTACTACCAAGAGGGCGAGAT
CTCCGAGGGCTGTCTGCTGTTCAACAAGCCCACACACTACAACAACGGCAACTACACCCTGATCGCTAAG
AACCCTCTGGGCACCGCCAACCAGACAATCAACGGCCACTTCCTGAAAGAGCCCTTTCCAGAGAGCACCG
ACAACTTCATCCTGTTCGACGAGGTGTCCCCTACACCTCCTATCACCGTGACACACAAGCCCGAAGAGGA
CACA
